Addgene plasmid #186606: Rtn2b-RHD272-472-GFP
Purpose: Encodes human Reticulon 2 isoform B reticulon homology domain aa 272 to 472 fused to GFP
Depositing lab: Gia Voeltz. Depositing organization: University of Colorado, Boulder. Publication: The ER ladder is a unique morphological feature of developing mammalian axons. Zamponi E, Meehl JB, Voeltz GK. Dev Cell. 2022 Jun 6;57(11):1369-1382.e6. doi: 10.1016/j.devcel.2022.05.002. Epub 2022 May 23. PubMed 35609616.
Backbone
  Vector backbone: mNeonGreen-N1
  Total vector size (bp): 5317
  Vector type: Mammalian Expression
Growth in bacteria
  Bacterial resistance: Kanamycin, 50 μg/mL
  Growth temperature: 37°C
  Growth strain: DH5alpha
  Copy number: Unknown
Gene/Insert
  Gene/Insert name: Human Reticulon 2 isoform B amino acids 272 to 472 (alt name: Rtn2b-RHD272-472)
  Species: H. sapiens (human)
  Insert size (bp): 603
  Mutation: Met-Gly-Ser-Lys peptide added at N-terminus for correct insertion at ER membrane
  GenBank ID: NM_206900.3
  Entrez Gene: RTN2 (a.k.a. NSP2, NSPL1, NSPLI, SPG12)
  Promoter: CMV
  Tag / fusion protein: mNeonGreen (C terminal on backbone)
  Cloning method: Restriction Enzyme; 5′ cloning site XhoI (not destroyed); 3′ cloning site KpnI (not destroyed)
  Sequencing primers: 5′ acatcgccattcagctcgat; 3′ gcgtgtacggtgggaggtctatataa
Terms and licenses: Academic/Nonprofit Terms; Industry Terms: Not Available to Industry
How to cite: Rtn2b-RHD272-472-GFP was a gift from Gia Voeltz (Addgene plasmid # 186606 ; http://n2t.net/addgene:186606 ; RRID:Addgene_186606)
