[The description below was written by a language model from this plasmid's Addgene catalogue record and pLannotate feature annotations shown in this document.]
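Description:
Rtn2b-RHD272-472-GFP is a 5.3 kb mammalian expression plasmid built on an N1-type fusion backbone, in which the insert is placed upstream of, and in frame with, a C-terminal fluorescent protein. It replicates in E. coli from a high-copy ColE1/pUC origin and also carries an f1 origin. Selection relies on a single NeoR/KanR (aminoglycoside phosphotransferase) gene preceded by both a bacterial promoter and the SV40 early promoter and followed by the HSV TK polyadenylation signal, so it gives kanamycin resistance in bacteria and could support G418 selection in mammalian cells.

The payload is a 603 bp fragment encoding amino acids 272 to 472 of human Reticulon 2 isoform B, corresponding to its reticulon homology domain, cloned between XhoI and KpnI sites that remain intact. A short Met-Gly-Ser-Lys peptide was added at the N-terminus, which the record says is needed for correct insertion into the ER membrane. Expression is driven by the CMV immediate early enhancer and promoter and terminated by the SV40 poly(A) signal.

The record is inconsistent about the fluorescent tag. The catalogue fields list the backbone and tag as mNeonGreen, whereas the plasmid name and purpose say GFP, and the annotation of the full sequence identifies the downstream 720 bp reading frame as AcGFP1. The sequence-based annotation therefore favours a GFP-type tag. The automated annotation also labels the insert by homology to mouse Rtn2, while the catalogue states a human origin.

The construct is suited to visualising the localisation of the isolated reticulon homology domain in transfected cells, and the associated publication concerns ER morphology in developing mammalian axons.
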