Features (pLannotate 1.2.2; 17 found; start..end, strand, type, name):
      1..304     +  enhancer       CMV enhancer: human cytomegalovirus immediate early enhancer
    305..508     +  promoter       CMV promoter: human cytomegalovirus (CMV) immediate early promoter
    531..558     +  misc_feature   MCS (fragment): multiple cloning site
    571..1173    +  CDS            Rtn2 (fragment): RTN2_MOUSE - Also known as Nspl1 From Mus musculus (Mouse).
   1176..1202    +  misc_feature   MCS (fragment): multiple cloning site
   1204..1923    +  CDS            AcGFP1: Aequorea coerulescens GFP mammalian codon-optimized
   1939..2022    +  CDS            large T antigen (fragment): large T antigen from SV40 (simian virus 40)
   2045..2166    +  polyA_signal   SV40 poly(A) signal: SV40 polyadenylation signal
   2200..2628    -  rep_origin     f1 ori (sequence partly withheld): f1 bacteriophage origin of replication; arrow indicates direction of (+) strand synthesis
   2655..2759    +  promoter       AmpR promoter: bla
   2761..3118    +  promoter       SV40 promoter: SV40 enhancer and early promoter
   3153..3947    +  CDS            NeoR/KanR: aminoglycoside phosphotransferase from Tn5; aph(3')-II (or nptII); confers resistance to neomycin, kanamycin, and G418 (Geneticin®)
   3968..4120    +  CDS            ble (fragment): BLE_KLEPN - Experimental evidence at protein level: Swiss-Prot protein existence level 1. Binding protein with a strong affinity to the bleomycin family of antibiotics. Binds to CL990; an antimitotic-antibiotic compound. From Klebsiella pneumoniae.
   4179..4226    +  polyA_signal   HSV TK poly(A) signal: herpes simplex virus thymidine kinase polyadenylation signal (Cole and Stacy, 1985)
   4317..4333    -  polyA_signal   bGH poly(A) signal (fragment): bovine growth hormone polyadenylation signal
   4555..5143    +  rep_origin     ori: high-copy-number ColE1/pMB1/pBR322/pUC origin of replication
   5258..5317    +  enhancer       CMV enhancer (fragment): human cytomegalovirus immediate early enhancer
>Addgene plasmid #186606 | Rtn2b-RHD272-472-GFP | addgene full sequence | sequence record 369199 | Addgene NGS Result
CGTTACATAACTTACGGTAAATGGCCCGCCTGGCTGACCGCCCAACGACCCCCGCCCATTGACGTCAATA
ATGACGTATGTTCCCATAGTAACGCCAATAGGGACTTTCCATTGACGTCAATGGGTGGAGTATTTACGGT
AAACTGCCCACTTGGCAGTACATCAAGTGTATCATATGCCAAGTACGCCCCCTATTGACGTCAATGACGG
TAAATGGCCCGCCTGGCATTATGCCCAGTACATGACCTTATGGGACTTTCCTACTTGGCAGTACATCTAC
GTATTAGTCATCGCTATTACCATGGTGATGCGGTTTTGGCAGTACATCAATGGGCGTGGATAGCGGTTTG
ACTCACGGGGATTTCCAAGTCTCCACCCCATTGACGTCAATGGGAGTTTGTTTTGGCACCAAAATCAACG
GGACTTTCCAAAATGTCGTAACAACTCCGCCCCATTGACGCAAATGGGCGGTAGGCGTGTACGGTGGGAG
GTCTATATAAGCAGAGCTGGTTTAGTGAACCGTCAGATCCGCTAGCGCTACCGGACTCAGATCTCGAGAT
GGGGAGTAAAGTGGCGGACCTGCTGTACTGGAAGGACACGAGGACGTCAGGAGTGGTCTTCACAGGCCTG
ATGGTCTCCCTCCTCTGCCTCCTGCACTTTAGCATCGTGTCCGTGGCCGCGCACTTGGCTCTGTTGCTGC
TCTGCGGCACCATCTCTCTCAGGGTTTACCGCAAAGTGCTGCAGGCCGTGCACCGGGGGGATGGAGCCAA
CCCTTTCCAGGCCTACCTGGATGTGGACCTCACCCTGACTCGGGAGCAGACGGAACGTTTGTCCCACCAG
ATCACCTCCCGCGTGGTCTCGGCGGCCACGCAGCTGCGGCACTTCTTCCTGGTAGAAGACCTCGTGGATT
CCCTCAAGCTGGCCCTCCTCTTCTACATCTTGACCTTCGTGGGTGCCATCTTCAATGGTTTGACTCTTCT
CATTCTGGGAGTGATTGGTCTATTCACCATCCCCCTGCTGTACCGGCAGCACCAGGCTCAGATCGACCAA
TATGTGGGGTTGGTGACCAATCAGTTGAGCCACATCAAAGCTAAGATCCGAGCTAAAATCCCAGGGACCG
GAGCCCTGGCCTCTGCAGCAGCCGCAGTCTCCGGATCCAAAGCCAAAGCCGAACGGGTACCGCGGGCCCG
GGATCCACCGGTCATGGTGAGCAAGGGCGCCGAGCTGTTCACCGGCATCGTGCCCATCCTGATCGAGCTG
AATGGCGATGTGAATGGCCACAAGTTCAGCGTGAGCGGCGAGGGCGAGGGCGATGCCACCTACGGCAAGC
TGACCCTGAAGTTCATCTGCACCACCGGCAAGCTGCCTGTGCCCTGGCCCACCCTGGTGACCACCCTGAG
CTACGGCGTGCAGTGCTTCTCACGCTACCCCGATCACATGAAGCAGCACGACTTCTTCAAGAGCGCCATG
CCTGAGGGCTACATCCAGGAGCGCACCATCTTCTTCGAGGATGACGGCAACTACAAGTCGCGCGCCGAGG
TGAAGTTCGAGGGCGATACCCTGGTGAATCGCATCGAGCTGACCGGCACCGATTTCAAGGAGGATGGCAA
CATCCTGGGCAATAAGATGGAGTACAACTACAACGCCCACAATGTGTACATCATGACCGACAAGGCCAAG
AATGGCATCAAGGTGAACTTCAAGATCCGCCACAACATCGAGGATGGCAGCGTGCAGCTGGCCGACCACT
ACCAGCAGAATACCCCCATCGGCGATGGCCCTGTGCTGCTGCCCGATAACCACTACCTGTCCACCCAGAG
CGCCCTGTCCAAGGACCCCAACGAGAAGCGCGATCACATGATCTACTTCGGCTTCGTGACCGCCGCCGCC
ATCACCCACGGCATGGATGAGCTGTACAAGTGAGCGGCCGCGACTCTAGATCATAATCAGCCATACCACA
TTTGTAGAGGTTTTACTTGCTTTAAAAAACCTCCCACACCTCCCCCTGAACCTGAAACATAAAATGAATG
CAATTGTTGTTGTTAACTTGTTTATTGCAGCTTATAATGGTTACAAATAAAGCAATAGCATCACAAATTT
CACAAATAAAGCATTTTTTTCACTGCATTCTAGTTGTGGTTTGTCCAAACTCATCAATGTATCTTAAGGC
GTAAATTGTAAGCGTTAATATTTTGTTAAAATTCGCGTTAAATTTTTGTTAAATCAGCTCATTTTTTAAC
CAATAGGCCGAAATCGGCAAAATCCCTTATAAATCAAAAGAATAGACCGAGATAGGGT
[37 nt withheld, positions 2299-2335]
AAAGAACGTGGACTCCAACGTCAAAGG
[49 nt withheld, positions 2363-2411]
T
[91 nt withheld, positions 2413-2503]
G
[124 nt withheld, positions 2505-2628]
CAGGTGGCACTTTTCGGGGAAATGTGCGCGGAACCCCTATTTGTTTATTTTTCTAAATACATTCAAATAT
GTATCCGCTCATGAGACAATAACCCTGATAAATGCTTCAATAATATTGAAAAAGGAAGAGTCCTGAGGCG
GAAAGAACCAGCTGTGGAATGTGTGTCAGTTAGGGTGTGGAAAGTCCCCAGGCTCCCCAGCAGGCAGAAG
TATGCAAAGCATGCATCTCAATTAGTCAGCAACCAGGTGTGGAAAGTCCCCAGGCTCCCCAGCAGGCAGA
AGTATGCAAAGCATGCATCTCAATTAGTCAGCAACCATAGTCCCGCCCCTAACTCCGCCCATCCCGCCCC
TAACTCCGCCCAGTTCCGCCCATTCTCCGCCCCATGGCTGACTAATTTTTTTTATTTATGCAGAGGCCGA
GGCCGCCTCGGCCTCTGAGCTATTCCAGAAGTAGTGAGGAGGCTTTTTTGGAGGCCTAGGCTTTTGCAAA
GATCGATCAAGAGACAGGATGAGGATCGTTTCGCATGATTGAACAAGATGGATTGCACGCAGGTTCTCCG
GCCGCTTGGGTGGAGAGGCTATTCGGCTATGACTGGGCACAACAGACAATCGGCTGCTCTGATGCCGCCG
TGTTCCGGCTGTCAGCGCAGGGGCGCCCGGTTCTTTTTGTCAAGACCGACCTGTCCGGTGCCCTGAATGA
ACTGCAAGACGAGGCAGCGCGGCTATCGTGGCTGGCCACGACGGGCGTTCCTTGCGCAGCTGTGCTCGAC
GTTGTCACTGAAGCGGGAAGGGACTGGCTGCTATTGGGCGAAGTGCCGGGGCAGGATCTCCTGTCATCTC
ACCTTGCTCCTGCCGAGAAAGTATCCATCATGGCTGATGCAATGCGGCGGCTGCATACGCTTGATCCGGC
TACCTGCCCATTCGACCACCAAGCGAAACATCGCATCGAGCGAGCACGTACTCGGATGGAAGCCGGTCTT
GTCGATCAGGATGATCTGGACGAAGAGCATCAGGGGCTCGCGCCAGCCGAACTGTTCGCCAGGCTCAAGG
CGAGCATGCCCGACGGCGAGGATCTCGTCGTGACCCATGGCGATGCCTGCTTGCCGAATATCATGGTGGA
AAATGGCCGCTTTTCTGGATTCATCGACTGTGGCCGGCTGGGTGTGGCGGACCGCTATCAGGACATAGCG
TTGGCTACCCGTGATATTGCTGAAGAGCTTGGCGGCGAATGGGCTGACCGCTTCCTCGTGCTTTACGGTA
TCGCCGCTCCCGATTCGCAGCGCATCGCCTTCTATCGCCTTCTTGACGAGTTCTTCTGAGCGGGACTCTG
GGGTTCGAAATGACCGACCAAGCGACGCCCAACCTGCCATCACGAGATTTCGATTCCACCGCCGCCTTCT
ATGAAAGGTTGGGCTTCGGAATCGTTTTCCGGGACGCCGGCTGGATGATCCTCCAGCGCGGGGATCTCAT
GCTGGAGTTCTTCGCCCACCCTAGGGGGAGGCTAACTGAAACACGGAAGGAGACAATACCGGAAGGAACC
CGCGCTATGACGGCAATAAAAAGACAGAATAAAACGCACGGTGTTGGGTCGTTTGTTCATAAACGCGGGG
TTCGGTCCCAGGGCTGGCACTCTGTCGATACCCCACCGAGACCCCATTGGGGCCAATACGCCCGCGTTTC
TTCCTTTTCCCCACCCCACCCCCCAAGTTCGGGTGAAGGCCCAGGGCTCGCAGCCAACGTCGGGGCGGCA
GGCCCTGCCATAGCCTCAGGTTACTCATATATACTTTAGATTGATTTAAAACTTCATTTTTAATTTAAAA
GGATCTAGGTGAAGATCCTTTTTGATAATCTCATGACCAAAATCCCTTAACGTGAGTTTTCGTTCCACTG
AGCGTCAGACCCCGTAGAAAAGATCAAAGGATCTTCTTGAGATCCTTTTTTTCTGCGCGTAATCTGCTGC
TTGCAAACAAAAAAACCACCGCTACCAGCGGTGGTTTGTTTGCCGGATCAAGAGCTACCAACTCTTTTTC
CGAAGGTAACTGGCTTCAGCAGAGCGCAGATACCAAATACTGTTCTTCTAGTGTAGCCGTAGTTAGGCCA
CCACTTCAAGAACTCTGTAGCACCGCCTACATACCTCGCTCTGCTAATCCTGTTACCAGTGGCTGCTGCC
AGTGGCGATAAGTCGTGTCTTACCGGGTTGGACTCAAGACGATAGTTACCGGATAAGGCGCAGCGGTCGG
GCTGAACGGGGGGTTCGTGCACACAGCCCAGCTTGGAGCGAACGACCTACACCGAACTGAGATACCTACA
GCGTGAGCTATGAGAAAGCGCCACGCTTCCCGAAGGGAGAAAGGCGGACAGGTATCCGGTAAGCGGCAGG
GTCGGAACAGGAGAGCGCACGAGGGAGCTTCCAGGGGGAAACGCCTGGTATCTTTATAGTCCTGTCGGGT
TTCGCCACCTCTGACTTGAGCGTCGATTTTTGTGATGCTCGTCAGGGGGGCGGAGCCTATGGAAAAACGC
CAGCAACGCGGCCTTTTTACGGTTCCTGGCCTTTTGCTGGCCTTTTGCTCACATGTTCTTTCCTGCGTTA
TCCCCTGATTCTGTGGATAACCGTATTACCGCCATGCATTAGTTATTAATAGTAATCAATTACGGGGTCA
TTAGTTCATAGCCCATATATGGAGTTCCG
